>Addgene plasmid #155238 | pcDNA-HisFlag-rUSP19CYT | addgene full sequence | sequence record 311857 | Addgene NGS Result
TTGTGTGTTGGAGGTCGCTGAGTAGTGCGCGAGCAAAATTTAAGCTACAACAAGGCAAGGCTTGACCGAC
AATTGCATGAAGAATCTGCTTAGGGTTAGGCGTTTTGCGCTGCTTCGCGATGTACGGGCCAGATATACGC
GTTGACATTGATTATTGACTAGTTATTAATAGTAATCAATTACGGGGTCATTAGTTCATAGCCCATATAT
GGAGTTCCGCGTTACATAACTTACGGTAAATGGCCCGCCTGGCTGACCGCCCAACGACCCCCGCCCATTG
ACGTCAATAATGACGTATGTTCCCATAGTAACGCCAATAGGGACTTTCCATTGACGTCAATGGGTGGAGT
ATTTACGGTAAACTGCCCACTTGGCAGTACATCAAGTGTATCATATGCCAAGTACGCCCCCTATTGACGT
CAATGACGGTAAATGGCCCGCCTGGCATTATGCCCAGTACATGACCTTATGGGACTTTCCTACTTGGCAG
TACATCTACGTATTAGTCATCGCTATTACCATGGTGATGCGGTTTTGGCAGTACATCAATGGGCGTGGAT
AGCGGTTTGACTCACGGGGATTTCCAAGTCTCCACCCCATTGACGTCAATGGGAGTTTGTTTTGGCACCA
AAATCAACGGGACTTTCCAAAATGTCGTAACAACTCCGCCCCATTGACGCAAATGGGCGGTAGGCGTGTA
CGGTGGGAGGTCTATATAAGCAGAGCTCTCTGGCTAACTAGAGAACCCACTGCTTACTGGCTTATCGAAA
TTAATACGACTCACTATAGGGAGACCCAAGCTGGCTAGTTAAGCTTGGTACCGAGCTCGGATCCACTAGT
CCAGTGTGGTGGAATTCTGCAGATATCCAGCACAGTGGCGGCCGCTCGAGTCTAGAGCCACCATGGCACA
TCATCATCATCATCACGACTACAAAGACCATGACGGTGATTATAAAGATCATGACATCGATTACAAGGAT
GACGATGACAAGCGCCCGGGCTGCAGGAATTCGATGGGTCCATGTGCTGGCACCAGTGCTACAGGCCCAA
GGAGGGGGCCTCCGGGATTGGAGGAGGCAACTAGTAAGAAGAAACAGAAGGATCGAGCAAACCAGGAAAG
TAAGGATGGAGATCCTAGGAGAGTGTCCATGCCTCGAAAGGAGCCCACCAAAGATGAACTGTTGCTCGAT
TGGAGACAGAGTTCAGATAAGGTGGTTGTTAAGCTGCGCGTGGGAACAGGTCCCATATGTCTGGAGGAAG
TAGATGCTGCTTTCACAGACACGGACTGTGTGGTGAGGCTTCCAGATGGTCGGCAGTGGGGTGGTGTCTT
CTTTGCTGAAATACAAAGTTCTTGTACCAAAGTGCAGACTCACAAGGGTGGTCTTCTACAGTTGGCACTA
CCAAAGAAGGTGCCTCTTCTCACGTGGCCCTCTCTCCTGAAGAAACCTCTAGGGACCCAAGAACTGGTGC
CAGGATTGCGGTGCCAGGAGAACGGACAAGAACTGTCTCCCATTGCCCTGGAGCCAGGTTCTGAGCCCCG
CAGAGCTAAACAGGAAGCTCGAAACCAGAAGAGGGCCCAGGGCCGTGGTGAGGTAGGCTCAGGGGCTAGC
CCTGGGGCACAGGCAGGGCCCAGTGCCAAGAGGGCTGTTCATCTCTGCAGAGGGCCAGAAGGTGAAGGGT
CCATGGATGGGCCTGGCCCCCAGGGTGATGCCCCATCCTTCCTGTCCGACTCAGCTACGCAGGTTGAGGC
TGAGGAGCAGCTCCATGTTCCACCAGTGAACCCTCAAACAAGTCTCTTGGGCTCAGAGAAGAATTTAGCC
CTTTTGACAGTAGAGAAGACAGTGTCCCCCAGGAGTGACTCAGTCTCCCCAGTCATGATCCGGAACAGAG
ACCCTGAGAAAGATGACCATTTCAAAGAGGAGATGGCAGTTGGAGCTGATCCTGCAGCCTTAGCGGATGA
ACCAGAGTCTATGGTGAACCTGGCATTTGTCAAGAATGATTCGTATGAGAAGGGGCCGGATTCAGTGGTG
GTGCACGTGTATGTGAAGGAGAGCCGCAGGGATACCTCTCGAGTACTTTTCCGAGAGCAGGACTTCACGC
TGATCTTCCAGACCAGGGATGGAAATTTTCTGAGGCTGCATCCGGGCTGTGGGCCCCACACCATCTTCCG
CTGGCAGGTGAAGCTCAGGAACTTGATTGAGCCAGAGCAATGTACGTTTTGTTTCACGGCCTCTCGAATC
GATATCTGCCTCCGGAAGCGGCAGAGTCAGCGCTGGGGGGGACTGGAGGCCCCTGCTACACGAGTGGGTG
GTGCAAAGGTTGCCGTGCCGACAGGTCCAACCCCTTTGGATTCAACCCCTCCAGGAGGTGGCCCCCTCCC
TCTGACTGGCCAGGAGGAAGCCAGGGCTGTAGAGAAGGAAAAACCCAAGGCTCGGTCAGAGGACTCGGGG
CTGGATGGTGTGGTGGCTCGCACCCCCTTGGAGCATGTTACCCCAAAGCCAGAACCGCACTTGGCCTCGC
CCAAACCCACATGTATGGTGCCTCCAATGCCTCATAGTCCAGTGAGTGGAGATAGTGTGGAGGAGGATGA
AGAGGAAGAGAAGAAGGTTTGTCTCCCAGGCTTTACTGGCCTCGTCAACTTAGGGAACACCTGCTTCATG
AATAGTGTCATTCAGTCTCTGTCCAACACTCGGGAGCTTCGTGACTTCTTCCACGACCGATCCTTTGAGG
CTGAGATTAACTACAATAACCCATTGGGGACTGGTGGGCGTCTGGCTATTGGCTTCGCTGTGCTGCTCCG
GGCCCTGTGGAAGGGCACTCACCAAGCCTTTCAACCCTCCAAGCTAAAGGCCATTGTAGCAAGCAAGGCC
AGCCAGTTTACAGGCTACGCACAGCATGATGCCCAAGAGTTCATGGCTTTCTTGTTGGATGGGCTGCATG
AAGACCTGAATCGGATCCAAAACAAACCCTACACAGAGACTGTGGACTCAGATGGGCGACCTGACGAGGT
GGTGGCTGAAGAAGCATGGCAGCGGCACAAGATGAGGAACGACTCATTCATTGTGGACCTGTTTCAGGGC
CAGTACAAGTCAAAGCTGGTGTGCCCTGTGTGTGCCAAGGTCTCCATCACTTTTGACCCGTTCCTTTATC
TGCCGGTACCCTTGCCACAAAAGCAAAAGGTTCTCCCCATATATTATTTTGCCAGAGAGCCCCATAGCAA
ACCCATCAAGTTCCTGGTGAGCGTCAGCAAGGAGAACTCCAGCGCAAGCGAAGTTTTGGAGTCCCTCTCT
CAGAGTGTCCACGTGAAGCCTGAGAGCCTGCGCCTGGCTGAGGTAATTAAGAATCGTTTCCACCGTGTTT
TCTTGCCCTCCCACTCACTGGATGCTGTGTCGCCAACGGACGTGCTCCTGTGCTTTGAGCTGCTATCCCC
AGAATTGGCTAAGGAGAGGGTAGTGGTGCTAGAGGTGCAGCAGCGCCCCCAGGTACCCAGCATCCCTATC
TCCAAGTGTGCAGCCTGCCAGCGGAAGCAGCAATCAGAAGATGAAAAACTGAAGCGTTGTACCCGTTGCT
ACCGTGTGGGCTACTGCAACCAGTTCTGTCAGAAAACCCATTGGCCTGACCACAAAGGCCTCTGCCGCCC
CGAGAACATTGGCTACCCCTTCCTGGTCAGTGTACCTGCTTCACGCCTCACTTATGCCCGTCTTGCTCAG
CTACTAGAAGGTTATGCCCGGTACTCTGTGAGCGTATTCCAACCACCCTTCCAGCCTGGCCGAATGGCTT
TGGAATCACAGAGCCCTGGCTGTACCACGTTGCTTTCAACCAGCTCTCTGGAGGCTGGGGATAGTGAAAG
AGAACCCATTCAGCCTTCTGAGCTCCAGTTGGTGACTCCTGTGGCTGAGGGGGATACCGGGGCTCACCGC
ATGTGGCCACCTGCTGATCGGGGTCCTGTGCCTAGCACCAGTGGAATTTCTTCCGAGATGCTGGCCAGTG
GGCCTATGGAAGGGTGTTCCTTGCTTGCTGGTGAGAGGGTGTCTCGGCCTGAAGCTGCTGTGCCTGGGTA
CCAGCACTCACGTGAGTCTGTGAGCGCCCACACGCCCCAGTTCTTCATCTATAAAATTGATGCGTCAAGC
CGTGAGCAGCGGCTGGAGGACAAAGGGGACACTCCACTGGAGCTAGGTGATGACTGTAGCCTGGCTCTGG
TGTGGCGGAACAACGAACGCCTTCAGGAGTTTGTGCTGGTGGCCTCCAAGGAGCTGGAGTGTGCTGAAGA
CCCAGGCTCCGCTGGTGAGGCTGCCCGTGCTGGCCACTTCACCCTGGACCAGTGCCTCAATCTCTTTACA
CGGCCTGAAGTGCTGGCACCTGAGGAAGCCTGGTACTGCCCACAGTGCAAACAGCATCGAGAGGCCTCCA
AGCAGCTGCTGCTGTGGCGCCTACCAAATGTGCTCATCGTGCAGCTCAAGCGTTTCTCCTTTCGTAGCTT
CATTTGGCGTGACAAGATCAATGACTTGGTGGAGTTTCCAGTTCGGAACCTGGACTTGAGCAAGTTCTGT
ATTGGTCAGAAAGAGGAGCAGCTGCCTAGCTATGACCTGTATGCAGTCATCAACCACTACGGAGGCATGA
TCGGCGGCCACTACACTGCCTGTGCACGGCTGCCCAGTGACCGTAGTAGCCAGCGCAGTGACGTGGGCTG
GCGCTTGTTTGATGACAGCACGGTGACAACAGTAGACGAGAGCCAGGTGGTGACACGCTATGCCTATGTG
CTCTTCTACCGTCGGCGGAACTCTCCTGTGGAGAGGCCCCCCAGGGCAGCTCACGCTGAACACCACCCAG
ACCTAGGCCCTGCAGCCGAGGCTGCTGCCAGCCAGGGACTAGGCCCTGGCCAGGCCCCCGAGGTGGCCCC
CACGCGGACAGCCCCTGAACGATTCGTCCCCCCTGTGGACCGCCCAGCCCCCACGTACAGCAACATGGAG
GAGGTCGATTAGCAGGTCCGTCGAAAACCCGCTGATCAGCCTCGACTGTGCCTTCTAGTTGCCAGCCATC
TGTTGTTTGCCCCTCCCCCGTGCCTTCCTTGACCCTGGAAGGTGCCACTCCCACTGTCCTTTCCTAATAA
AATGAGGAAATTGCATCGCATTGTCTGAGTAGGTGTCATTCTATTCTGGGGGGTGGGGTGGGGCAGGACA
GCAAGGGGGAGGATTGGGAAGACAATAGCAGGCATGCTGGGGATGCGGTGGGCTCTATGGCTTCTGAGGC
GGAAAGAACCAGCTGGGGCTCTAGGGGGTATCCCC
[124 nt withheld, positions 5286-5409]
C
[91 nt withheld, positions 5411-5501]
A
[49 nt withheld, positions 5503-5551]
CCTTTGACGTTGGAGTCCACGTTCTTT
[37 nt withheld, positions 5579-5615]
ACCCTATCTCGGTCTATTCTTTTGATTTATAAGGGATTTTGCCGATTTCGGCCTATTGGTTAAAAAATGA
GCTGATTTAACAAAAATTTAACGCGAATTAATTCTGTGGAATGTGTGTCAGTTAGGGTGTGGAAAGTCCC
CAGGCTCCCCAGCAGGCAGAAGTATGCAAAGCATGCATCTCAATTAGTCAGCAACCAGGTGTGGAAAGTC
CCCAGGCTCCCCAGCAGGCAGAAGTATGCAAAGCATGCATCTCAATTAGTCAGCAACCATAGTCCCGCCC
CTAACTCCGCCCATCCCGCCCCTAACTCCGCCCAGTTCCGCCCATTCTCCGCCCCATGGCTGACTAATTT
TTTTTATTTATGCAGAGGCCGAGGCCGCCTCTGCCTCTGAGCTATTCCAGAAGTAGTGAGGAGGCTTTTT
TGGAGGCCTAGGCTTTTGCAAAAAGCTCCCGGGAGCTTGTATATCCATTTTCGGATCTGATCAAGAGACA
GGATGAGGATCGTTTCGCATGATTGAACAAGATGGATTGCACGCAGGTTCTCCGGCCGCTTGGGTGGAGA
GGCTATTCGGCTATGACTGGGCACAACAGACAATCGGCTGCTCTGATGCCGCCGTGTTCCGGCTGTCAGC
GCAGGGGCGCCCGGTTCTTTTTGTCAAGACCGACCTGTCCGGTGCCCTGAATGAACTGCAGGACGAGGCA
GCGCGGCTATCGTGGCTGGCCACGACGGGCGTTCCTTGCGCAGCTGTGCTCGACGTTGTCACTGAAGCGG
GAAGGGACTGGCTGCTATTGGGCGAAGTGCCGGGGCAGGATCTCCTGTCATCTCACCTTGCTCCTGCCGA
GAAAGTATCCATCATGGCTGATGCAATGCGGCGGCTGCATACGCTTGATCCGGCTACCTGCCCATTCGAC
CACCAAGCGAAACATCGCATCGAGCGAGCACGTACTCGGATGGAAGCCGGTCTTGTCGATCAGGATGATC
TGGACGAAGAGCATCAGGGGCTCGCGCCAGCCGAACTGTTCGCCAGGCTCAAGGCGCGCATGCCCGACGG
CGAGGATCTCGTCGTGACCCATGGCGATGCCTGCTTGCCGAATATCATGGTGGAAAATGGCCGCTTTTCT
GGATTCATCGACTGTGGCCGGCTGGGTGTGGCGGACCGCTATCAGGACATAGCGTTGGCTACCCGTGATA
TTGCTGAAGAGCTTGGCGGCGAATGGGCTGACCGCTTCCTCGTGCTTTACGGTATCGCCGCTCCCGATTC
GCAGCGCATCGCCTTCTATCGCCTTCTTGACGAGTTCTTCTGAGCGGGACTCTGGGGTTCGCGAAATGAC
CGACCAAGCGACGCCCAACCTGCCATCACGAGATTTCGATTCCACCGCCGCCTTCTATGAAAGGTTGGGC
TTCGGAATCGTTTTCCGGGACGCCGGCTGGATGATCCTCCAGCGCGGGGATCTCATGCTGGAGTTCTTCG
CCCACCCCAACTTGTTTATTGCAGCTTATAATGGTTACAAATAAAGCAATAGCATCACAAATTTCACAAA
TAAAGCATTTTTTTCACTGCATTCTAGTTGTGGTTTGTCCAAACTCATCAATGTATCTTATCATGTCTGT
ATACCGTCGACCTCTAGCTAGAGCTTGGCGTAATCATGGTCATAGCTGTTTCCTGTGTGAAATTGTTATC
CGCTCACAATTCCACACAACATACGAGCCGGAAGCATAAAGTGTAAAGCCTGGGGTGCCTAATGAGTGAG
CTAACTCACATTAATTGCGTTGCGCTCACTGCCCGCTTTCCAGTCGGGAAACCTGTCGTGCCAGCTGCAT
TAATGAATCGGCCAACGCGCGGGGAGAGGCGGTTTGCGTATTGGGCGCTCTTCCGCTTCCTCGCTCACTG
ACTCGCTGCGCTCGGTCGTTCGGCTGCGGCGAGCGGTATCAGCTCACTCAAAGGCGGTAATACGGTTATC
CACAGAATCAGGGGATAACGCAGGAAAGAACATGTGAGCAAAAGGCCAGCAAAAGGCCAGGAACCGTAAA
AAGGCCGCGTTGCTGGCGTTTTTCCATAGGCTCCGCCCCCCTGACGAGCATCACAAAAATCGACGCTCAA
GTCAGAGGTGGCGAAACCCGACAGGACTATAAAGATACCAGGCGTTTCCCCCTGGAAGCTCCCTCGTGCG
CTCTCCTGTTCCGACCCTGCCGCTTACCGGATACCTGTCCGCCTTTCTCCCTTCGGGAAGCGTGGCGCTT
TCTCATAGCTCACGCTGTAGGTATCTCAGTTCGGTGTAGGTCGTTCGCTCCAAGCTGGGCTGTGTGCACG
AACCCCCCGTTCAGCCCGACCGCTGCGCCTTATCCGGTAACTATCGTCTTGAGTCCAACCCGGTAAGACA
CGACTTATCGCCACTGGCAGCAGCCACTGGTAACAGGATTAGCAGAGCGAGGTATGTAGGCGGTGCTACA
GAGTTCTTGAAGTGGTGGCCTAACTACGGCTACACTAGAAGAACAGTATTTGGTATCTGCGCTCTGCTGA
AGCCAGTTACCTTCGGAAAAAGAGTTGGTAGCTCTTGATCCGGCAAACAAACCACCGCTGGTAGCGGTGG
TTTTTTTGTTTGCAAGCAGCAGATTACGCGCAGAAAAAAAGGATCTCAAGAAGATCCTTTGATCTTTTCT
ACGGGGTCTGACGCTCAGTGGAACGAAAACTCACGTTAAGGGATTTTGGTCATGAGATTATCAAAAAGGA
TCTTCACCTAGATCCTTTTAAATTAAAAATGAAGTTTTAAATCAATCTAAAGTATATATGAGTAAACTTG
GTCTGACAGTTACCAATGCTTAATCAGTGAGGCACCTATCTCAGCGATCTGTCTATTTCGTTCATCCATA
GTTGCCTGACTCCCCGTCGTGTAGATAACTACGATACGGGAGGGCTTACCATCTGGCCCCAGTGCTGCAA
TGATACCGCGAGACCCACGCTCACCGGCTCCAGATTTATCAGCAATAAACCAGCCAGCCGGAAGGGCCGA
GCGCAGAAGTGGTCCTGCAACTTTATCCGCCTCCATCCAGTCTATTAATTGTTGCCGGGAAGCTAGAGTA
AGTAGTTCGCCAGTTAATAGTTTGCGCAACGTTGTTGCCATTGCTACAGGCATCGTGGTGTCACGCTCGT
CGTTTGGTATGGCTTCATTCAGCTCCGGTTCCCAACGATCAAGGCGAGTTACATGATCCCCCATGTTGTG
CAAAAAAGCGGTTAGCTCCTTCGGTCCTCCGATCGTTGTCAGAAGTAAGTTGGCCGCAGTGTTATCACTC
ATGGTTATGGCAGCACTGCATAATTCTCTTACTGTCATGCCATCCGTAAGATGCTTTTCTGTGACTGGTG
AGTACTCAACCAAGTCATTCTGAGAATAGTGTATGCGGCGACCGAGTTGCTCTTGCCCGGCGTCAATACG
GGATAATACCGCGCCACATAGCAGAACTTTAAAAGTGCTCATCATTGGAAAACGTTCTTCGGGGCGAAAA
CTCTCAAGGATCTTACCGCTGTTGAGATCCAGTTCGATGTAACCCACTCGTGCACCCAACTGATCTTCAG
CATCTTTTACTTTCACCAGCGTTTCTGGGTGAGCAAAAACAGGAAGGCAAAATGCCGCAAAAAAGGGAAT
AAGGGCGACACGGAAATGTTGAATACTCATACTCTTCCTTTTTCAATATTATTGAAGCATTTATCAGGGT
TATTGTCTCATGAGCGGATACATATTTGAATGTATTTAGAAAAATAAACAAATAGGGGTTCCGCGCACAT
TTCCCCGAAAAGTGCCACCTGACGTCGACGGATCGGGAGATCTCCCGATCCCCTATGGTGCACTCTCAGT
ACAATCTGCTCTGATGCCGCATAGTTAAGCCAGTATCTGCTCCCTGC
Features (pLannotate 1.2.2; 23 found; start..end, strand, type, name):
    144..523     +  enhancer       CMV enhancer: human cytomegalovirus immediate early enhancer
    524..727     +  promoter       CMV promoter: human cytomegalovirus (CMV) immediate early promoter
    723..756     +  LTR            5' LTR (truncated) (fragment): truncated 5' long terminal repeat (LTR) from HIV-1
    772..790     +  promoter       T7 promoter: promoter for bacteriophage T7 RNA polymerase
    909..925     +  CDS            capTEV™ (fragment): composite tag for in vivo biotinylation, TEV protease cleavage, and 6xHis tagging
    927..992     +  CDS            3xFLAG: three tandem FLAG® epitope tags, followed by an enterokinase cleavage site
    995..1015    +  misc_feature   MCS (fragment): pBluescript multiple cloning site
   1026..4865    +  CDS            Usp19 (fragment): UBP19_RAT - Experimental evidence at protein level: Swiss-Prot protein existence level 1. Deubiquitinating enzyme that regulates the degradation of various proteins. Deubiquitinates and prevents proteasomal degradation of RNF123 which in turn stimulates CDKN1B ubiquitin-dependent degradation thereby playing a role in cell proliferation. Involved in decreased protein synthesis in atrophying skeletal muscle. Modulates transcription of major myofibrillar proteins. Also involved in turnover of endoplasmic-reticulum-associated degradation (ERAD) substrates. Regulates the stability of BIRC2/c-IAP1 a
   5016..5240    +  polyA_signal   bGH poly(A) signal: bovine growth hormone polyadenylation signal
   5244..5265    +  promoter       SV40 promoter (fragment): SV40 enhancer and early promoter
   5286..5714    +  rep_origin     f1 ori (sequence partly withheld): f1 bacteriophage origin of replication; arrow indicates direction of (+) strand synthesis
   5728..6057    +  promoter       SV40 promoter: SV40 enhancer and early promoter
   6124..6915    +  CDS            neo: KKA2_KLEPN - Also known as kan, nptII. Experimental evidence at protein level: Swiss-Prot protein existence level 1. Resistance to kanamycin, neomycin, paromomycin, ribostamycin, butirosin and gentamicin B. From Klebsiella pneumoniae.
   6941..7099    +  CDS            ble (fragment): BLE_KLEPN - Experimental evidence at protein level: Swiss-Prot protein existence level 1. Binding protein with a strong affinity to the bleomycin family of antibiotics. Binds to CL990; an antimitotic-antibiotic compound. From Klebsiella pneumoniae.
   7094..7215    +  polyA_signal   SV40 poly(A) signal: SV40 polyadenylation signal
   7288..7304    -  protein_bind   lac operator: The lac repressor binds to the lac operator to inhibit transcription in E. coli. This inhibition can be relieved by adding lactose or isopropyl-β-D-thiogalactopyranoside (IPTG). lac repressor encoded by lacI
   7312..7342    -  promoter       lac promoter: promoter for the E. coli lac operon
   7357..7378    -  protein_bind   CAP binding site: CAP binding activates transcription in the presence of cAMP. E. coli catabolite activator protein
   7391..7483    -  CDS            lacI (fragment): lac repressor; lacI; The lac repressor binds to the lac operator to inhibit transcription in E. coli. This inhibition can be relieved by adding lactose or isopropyl-β-D-thiogalactopyranoside (IPTG).
   7666..8254    -  rep_origin     ori: high-copy-number ColE1/pMB1/pBR322/pUC origin of replication
   8425..9285    -  CDS            AmpR: β-lactamase; bla; confers resistance to ampicillin, carbenicillin, and related antibiotics
   9286..9390    -  promoter       AmpR promoter: bla
   9449..9501    -  misc_feature   bom (fragment): basis of mobility region from pBR322
