[The description below was written by a language model from this plasmid's Addgene catalogue record and pLannotate feature annotations shown in this document.]
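Description:
pcDNA-HisFlag-rUSP19CYT is a mammalian expression plasmid built on the pcDNA 3.1/Myc-His A backbone for overexpressing the cytoplasmic isoform of rat USP19, a deubiquitinating enzyme. Annotations link USP19 to regulated protein degradation, turnover of ER-associated degradation substrates and protein metabolism in atrophying skeletal muscle. The full sequenced construct is about 9.5 kb. It is propagated in E. coli from a high-copy ColE1/pUC-type origin under ampicillin selection (AmpR with its bla promoter). An f1 origin is also present. For stable mammalian lines, an SV40 early promoter drives a neomycin phosphotransferase gene followed by an SV40 polyadenylation signal, which permits G418 selection.

The expression cassette uses the human CMV immediate-early enhancer and promoter, with a T7 promoter just downstream that serves as a sequencing primer site. The open reading frame begins with an N-terminal 6xHis-3xFLAG tag. The 3xFLAG element is annotated in full, while the His portion is picked up only as a short fragment match to a composite tag. After a short polylinker remnant comes the Usp19 coding sequence, which matches the rat protein, and the transcript ends at the bGH polyadenylation signal. The catalogue lists both mouse and rat as species, but the construct name, the stated purpose and the feature match all indicate rat. The insert was cloned between XbaI and PmeI sites, with the PmeI site destroyed. No Myc epitope from the backbone is annotated, and the record gives the N-terminal tag as the only fusion. Several small fragment hits (HIV-1 LTR, ble, lacI) appear to be incidental similarity matches to backbone sequence rather than functional elements. The dual tag supports detection and affinity purification or immunoprecipitation of the overexpressed enzyme in transfected cells.
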