Addgene plasmid #155238: pcDNA-HisFlag-rUSP19CYT
Purpose: for mammalian overexpression of the cytoplasmic isoform of rat USP19
Depositing lab: Simon Wing. Depositing organization: Research Institute of the McGill University Health Centre.
Backbone
  Vector backbone: pcDNA 3.1/Myc-His A
  Backbone size w/o insert (bp): 5493
  Vector type: Mammalian Expression
  Selectable markers: Neomycin (select with G418)
Growth in bacteria
  Bacterial resistance: Ampicillin, 100 μg/mL
  Growth temperature: 37°C
  Growth strain: DH5alpha
  Copy number: High Copy
Gene/Insert
  Gene/Insert name: USP19 (Cytoplasmic isoform)
  Species: M. musculus (mouse), R. norvegicus (rat)
  Insert size (bp): 3969
  Entrez Gene: Usp19
  Promoter: CMV
  Tag / fusion protein: 6XHis-3XFlag (N terminal on insert)
  Cloning method: Restriction Enzyme; 5′ cloning site XbaI (not destroyed); 3′ cloning site PmeI (destroyed during cloning)
  Sequencing primers: 5′ T7; 3′ BGHreverse
Terms and licenses: Academic/Nonprofit Terms; Industry Terms: Not Available to Industry
How to cite: pcDNA-HisFlag-rUSP19CYT was a gift from Simon Wing (Addgene plasmid # 155238 ; http://n2t.net/addgene:155238 ; RRID:Addgene_155238)
